>Addgene plasmid #87867 | pCMV-hATG7wt | addgene full sequence | sequence record 252410 | Addgene NGS Result
CGTTACATAACTTACGGTAAATGGCCCGCCTGGCTGACCGCCCAACGACCCCCGCCCATTGACGTCAATA
ATGACGTATGTTCCCATAGTAACGCCAATAGGGACTTTCCATTGACGTCAATGGGTGGAGTATTTACGGT
AAACTGCCCACTTGGCAGTACATCAAGTGTATCATATGCCAAGTACGCCCCCTATTGACGTCAATGACGG
TAAATGGCCCGCCTGGCATTATGCCCAGTACATGACCTTATGGGACTTTCCTACTTGGCAGTACATCTAC
GTATTAGTCATCGCTATTACCATGGTGATGCGGTTTTGGCAGTACATCAATGGGCGTGGATAGCGGTTTG
ACTCACGGGGATTTCCAAGTCTCCACCCCATTGACGTCAATGGGAGTTTGTTTTGGCACCAAAATCAACG
GGACTTTCCAAAATGTCGTAACAACTCCGCCCCATTGACGCAAATGGGCGGTAGGCGTGTACGGTGGGAG
GTCTATATAAGCAGAGCTGGTTTAGTGAACCGTCAGATCCGCTAGCGCTACCGGACTCAGATCTCGAGCT
CAAGCTTCGAATTCTGCAGTCGACGGTATCGATAAGCTTGGCACGAGGCGGAAGTTGAGCGGCGGCAAGA
AATAATGGCGGCAGCTACGGGGGATCCTGGACTCTCTAAACTGCAGTTTGCCCCTTTTAGTAGTGCCTTG
GATGTTGGGTTTTGGCATGAGTTGACCCAGAAGAAGCTGAACGAGTATCGGCTGGATGAAGCTCCCAAGG
ACATTAAGGGTTATTACTACAATGGTGACTCTGCTGGGCTGCCAGCTCGCTTAACATTGGAGTTCAGTGC
TTTTGACATGAGTGCTCCCACCCCAGCCCGTTGCTGCCCAGCTATTGGAACACTGTATAACACCAACACA
CTCGAGTCTTTCAAGACTGCAGATAAGAAGCTCCTTTTGGAACAAGCAGCAAATGAGATATGGGAATCCA
TAAAATCAGGCACTGCTCTTGAAAACCCTGTACTCCTCAACAAGTTCCTCCTCTTGACATTTGCAGATCT
AAAGAAGTACCACTTCTACTATTGGTTTTGCTATCCTGCCCTCTGTCTTCCAGAGAGTTTACCTCTCATT
CAGGGGCCAGTGGGTTTGGATCAAAGGTTTTCACTAAAACAGATTGAAGCACTAGAGTGTGCATATGATA
ATCTTTGTCAAACAGAAGGAGTCACAGCTCTTCCTTACTTCTTAATCAAGTATGATGAGAACATGGTGCT
GGTTTCCTTGCTTAAACACTACAGTGATTTCTTCCAAGGTCAAAGGACGAAGATAACAATTGGTGTATAT
GATCCCTGTAACTTAGCCCAGTACCCTGGATGGCCTTTGAGGAATTTTTTGGTCCTAGCAGCCCACAGAT
GGAGTAGCAGTTTCCAGTCTGTTGAAGTTGTTTGCTTCCGTGACCGTACCATGCAGGGGGCGAGAGACGT
TGCCCACAGCATCATCTTCGAAGTGAAGCTTCCAGAAATGGCATTTAGCCCAGATTGTCCTAAAGCAGTT
GGATGGGAAAAGAACCAGAAAGGAGGCATGGGACCAAGGATGGTGAACCTCAGTGAATGTATGGACCCTA
AAAGGTTAGCTGAGTCATCAGTGGATCTAAATCTCAAACTGATGTGTTGGAGATTGGTTCCTACTTTAGA
CTTGGACAAGGTTGTGTCTGTCAAATGTCTGCTGCTTGGAGCCGGCACCTTGGGTTGCAATGTAGCTAGG
ACGTTGATGGGTTGGGGCGTGAGACACATCACATTTGTGGACAATGCCAAGATCTCCTACTCCAATCCTG
TGAGGCAGCCTCTCTATGAGTTTGAAGATTGCCTAGGGGGTGGTAAGCCCAAGGCTCTGGCAGCAGCGGA
CCGGCTCCAGAAAATATTCCCCGGTGTGAATGCCAGAGGATTCAACATGAGCATACCTATGCCTGGGCAT
CCAGTGAACTTCTCCAGTGTCACTCTGGAGCAAGCCCGCAGAGATGTGGAGCAACTGGAGCAGCTCATCG
AAAGCCATGATGTCGTCTTCCTATTGATGGACACCAGGGAGAGCCGGTGGCTTCCTGCCGTCATTGCTGC
AAGCAAGAGAAAGCTGGTCATCAATGCTGCTTTGGGATTTGACACATTTGTTGTCATGAGACATGGTCTG
AAGAAACCAAAGCAGCAAGGAGCTGGGGACTTGTGTCCAAACCACCCTGTGGCATCTGCTGACCTCCTGG
GCTCATCGCTTTTTGCCAACATCCCTGGTTACAAGCTTGGCTGCTACTTCTGCAATGATGTGGTGGCCCC
AGGAGATTCAACCAGAGACCGGACCTTGGACCAGCAGTGCACTGTGAGTCGTCCAGGACTGGCCGTGATT
GCAGGAGCCCTGGCCGTGGAATTGATGGTATCTGTTTTGCAGCATCCAGAAGGGGGCTATGCCATTGCCA
GCAGCAGTGACGATCGGATGAATGAGCCTCCAACCTCTCTTGGGCTTGTGCCTCACCAGATCCGGGGATT
TCTTTCACGGTTTGATAATGTCCTTCCCGTCAGCCTGGCATTTGACAAATGTACAGCTTGTTCTTCCAAA
GTTCTTGATCAATATGAACGAGAAGGATTTAACTTCCTAGCCAAGGTGTTTAATTCTTCACATTCCTTCT
TAGAAGACTTGACTGGTCTTACATTGCTGCATCAAGAAACCCAAGCTGCTGAGATCTGGGACATGAGCGA
CGATGAGACCATCTGAGATGGCCCCGCTGTGGGGCTGACTTCTCCCTGGCCGCCTGCTGAGGAGCTCTCC
ATCGCCAGAGCAGGACTGCTGACCCCAGGCCTGGTGATTCTGGGCCCCTCCTCCATACCCCGAGGTCTGG
GATTCCCCCCTCTGCTGCCCAGGAGTGGCCAGTGTTCGGCGTTGCTCGGGATTCAAGATACCACCAGTTC
AGAGCTAAATAATAACCTTGGCCTTGGCCTTGCTATTGACCTGGGAAAAAAAAAAAAAAAAAAAATTCCT
GCGGCCGCCACCGCGGGCCCGGGATCCACCGGTCGCCACCATGGTGAGCAAGGGCGAGGAGCTGTTCACC
GGGGTGGTGCCCATCCTGGTCGAGCTGGACGGCGACGTAAACGGCCACAAGTTCAGCGTGTCCGGCGAGG
GCGAGGGCGATGCCACCTACGGCAAGCTGACCCTGAAGTTCATCTGCACCACCGGCAAGCTGCCCGTGCC
CTGGCCCACCCTCGTGACCACCCTGACCTACGGCGTGCAGTGCTTCAGCCGCTACCCCGACCACATGAAG
CAGCACGACTTCTTCAAGTCCGCCATGCCCGAAGGCTACGTCCAGGAGCGCACCATCTTCTTCAAGGACG
ACGGCAACTACAAGACCCGCGCCGAGGTGAAGTTCGAGGGCGACACCCTGGTGAACCGCATCGAGCTGAA
GGGCATCGACTTCAAGGAGGACGGCAACATCCTGGGGCACAAGCTGGAGTACAACTACAACAGCCACAAC
GTCTATATCATGGCCGACAAGCAGAAGAACGGCATCAAGGTGAACTTCAAGATCCGCCACAACATCGAGG
ACGGCAGCGTGCAGCTCGCCGACCACTACCAGCAGAACACCCCCATCGGCGACGGCCCCGTGCTGCTGCC
CGACAACCACTACCTGAGCACCCAGTCCGCCCTGAGCAAAGACCCCAACGAGAAGCGCGATCACATGGTC
CTGCTGGAGTTCGTGACCGCCGCCGGGATCACTCTCGGCATGGACGAGCTGTACAAGTAAAGCGGCCGCG
ACTCTAGATCATAATCAGCCATACCACATTTGTAGAGGTTTTACTTGCTTTAAAAAACCTCCCACACCTC
CCCCTGAACCTGAAACATAAAATGAATGCAATTGTTGTTGTTAACTTGTTTATTGCAGCTTATAATGGTT
ACAAATAAAGCAATAGCATCACAAATTTCACAAATAAAGCATTTTTTTCACTGCATTCTAGTTGTGGTTT
GTCCAAACTCATCAATGTATCTTAAGGCGTAAATTGTAAGCGTTAATATTTTGTTAAAATTCGCGTTAAA
TTTTTGTTAAATCAGCTCATTTTTTAACCAATAGGCCGAAATCGGCAAAATCCCTTATAAATCAAAAGAA
TAGACCGAGATAGGGT
[37 nt withheld, positions 4147-4183]
AAAGAACGTGGACTCCAACGTCAAAGG
[49 nt withheld, positions 4211-4259]
T
[91 nt withheld, positions 4261-4351]
G
[124 nt withheld, positions 4353-4476]
CAGGTGGCACTTTTCGGGGAAATGTGCGCGGAACCCCTATTTGTTTATTTTTCTAAATACATTCAAATAT
GTATCCGCTCATGAGACAATAACCCTGATAAATGCTTCAATAATATTGAAAAAGGAAGAGTCCTGAGGCG
GAAAGAACCAGCTGTGGAATGTGTGTCAGTTAGGGTGTGGAAAGTCCCCAGGCTCCCCAGCAGGCAGAAG
TATGCAAAGCATGCATCTCAATTAGTCAGCAACCAGGTGTGGAAAGTCCCCAGGCTCCCCAGCAGGCAGA
AGTATGCAAAGCATGCATCTCAATTAGTCAGCAACCATAGTCCCGCCCCTAACTCCGCCCATCCCGCCCC
TAACTCCGCCCAGTTCCGCCCATTCTCCGCCCCATGGCTGACTAATTTTTTTTATTTATGCAGAGGCCGA
GGCCGCCTCGGCCTCTGAGCTATTCCAGAAGTAGTGAGGAGGCTTTTTTGGAGGCCTAGGCTTTTGCAAA
GATCGATCAAGAGACAGGATGAGGATCGTTTCGCATGATTGAACAAGATGGATTGCACGCAGGTTCTCCG
GCCGCTTGGGTGGAGAGGCTATTCGGCTATGACTGGGCACAACAGACAATCGGCTGCTCTGATGCCGCCG
TGTTCCGGCTGTCAGCGCAGGGGCGCCCGGTTCTTTTTGTCAAGACCGACCTGTCCGGTGCCCTGAATGA
ACTGCAAGACGAGGCAGCGCGGCTATCGTGGCTGGCCACGACGGGCGTTCCTTGCGCAGCTGTGCTCGAC
GTTGTCACTGAAGCGGGAAGGGACTGGCTGCTATTGGGCGAAGTGCCGGGGCAGGATCTCCTGTCATCTC
ACCTTGCTCCTGCCGAGAAAGTATCCATCATGGCTGATGCAATGCGGCGGCTGCATACGCTTGATCCGGC
TACCTGCCCATTCGACCACCAAGCGAAACATCGCATCGAGCGAGCACGTACTCGGATGGAAGCCGGTCTT
GTCGATCAGGATGATCTGGACGAAGAGCATCAGGGGCTCGCGCCAGCCGAACTGTTCGCCAGGCTCAAGG
CGAGCATGCCCGACGGCGAGGATCTCGTCGTGACCCATGGCGATGCCTGCTTGCCGAATATCATGGTGGA
AAATGGCCGCTTTTCTGGATTCATCGACTGTGGCCGGCTGGGTGTGGCGGACCGCTATCAGGACATAGCG
TTGGCTACCCGTGATATTGCTGAAGAGCTTGGCGGCGAATGGGCTGACCGCTTCCTCGTGCTTTACGGTA
TCGCCGCTCCCGATTCGCAGCGCATCGCCTTCTATCGCCTTCTTGACGAGTTCTTCTGAGCGGGACTCTG
GGGTTCGAAATGACCGACCAAGCGACGCCCAACCTGCCATCACGAGATTTCGATTCCACCGCCGCCTTCT
ATGAAAGGTTGGGCTTCGGAATCGTTTTCCGGGACGCCGGCTGGATGATCCTCCAGCGCGGGGATCTCAT
GCTGGAGTTCTTCGCCCACCCTAGGGGGAGGCTAACTGAAACACGGAAGGAGACAATACCGGAAGGAACC
CGCGCTATGACGGCAATAAAAAGACAGAATAAAACGCACGGTGTTGGGTCGTTTGTTCATAAACGCGGGG
TTCGGTCCCAGGGCTGGCACTCTGTCGATACCCCACCGAGACCCCATTGGGGCCAATACGCCCGCGTTTC
TTCCTTTTCCCCACCCCACCCCCCAAGTTCGGGTGAAGGCCCAGGGCTCGCAGCCAACGTCGGGGCGGCA
GGCCCTGCCATAGCCTCAGGTTACTCATATATACTTTAGATTGATTTAAAACTTCATTTTTAATTTAAAA
GGATCTAGGTGAAGATCCTTTTTGATAATCTCATGACCAAAATCCCTTAACGTGAGTTTTCGTTCCACTG
AGCGTCAGACCCCGTAGAAAAGATCAAAGGATCTTCTTGAGATCCTTTTTTTCTGCGCGTAATCTGCTGC
TTGCAAACAAAAAAACCACCGCTACCAGCGGTGGTTTGTTTGCCGGATCAAGAGCTACCAACTCTTTTTC
CGAAGGTAACTGGCTTCAGCAGAGCGCAGATACCAAATACTGTTCTTCTAGTGTAGCCGTAGTTAGGCCA
CCACTTCAAGAACTCTGTAGCACCGCCTACATACCTCGCTCTGCTAATCCTGTTACCAGTGGCTGCTGCC
AGTGGCGATAAGTCGTGTCTTACCGGGTTGGACTCAAGACGATAGTTACCGGATAAGGCGCAGCGGTCGG
GCTGAACGGGGGGTTCGTGCACACAGCCCAGCTTGGAGCGAACGACCTACACCGAACTGAGATACCTACA
GCGTGAGCTATGAGAAAGCGCCACGCTTCCCGAAGGGAGAAAGGCGGACAGGTATCCGGTAAGCGGCAGG
GTCGGAACAGGAGAGCGCACGAGGGAGCTTCCAGGGGGAAACGCCTGGTATCTTTATAGTCCTGTCGGGT
TTCGCCACCTCTGACTTGAGCGTCGATTTTTGTGATGCTCGTCAGGGGGGCGGAGCCTATGGAAAAACGC
CAGCAACGCGGCCTTTTTACGGTTCCTGGCCTTTTGCTGGCCTTTTGCTCACATGTTCTTTCCTGCGTTA
TCCCCTGATTCTGTGGATAACCGTATTACCGCCATGCATTAGTTATTAATAGTAATCAATTACGGGGTCA
TTAGTTCATAGCCCATATATGGAGTTCCG
Features (pLannotate 1.2.2; 17 found; start..end, strand, type, name):
      1..304     +  enhancer       CMV enhancer: human cytomegalovirus immediate early enhancer
    305..508     +  promoter       CMV promoter: human cytomegalovirus (CMV) immediate early promoter
    531..588     +  misc_feature   MCS (fragment): multiple cloning site
    635..2743    +  CDS            ATG7: ATG7_HUMAN - Also known as APG7L. Experimental evidence at protein level: Swiss-Prot protein existence level 1. E1-like activating enzyme involved in the 2 ubiquitin-like systems required for cytoplasm to vacuole transport (Cvt) and autophagy. Activates ATG12 for its conjugation with ATG5 as well as the ATG8 family proteins for their conjugation with phosphatidylethanolamine. Both systems are needed for the ATG8 association to Cvt vesicles and autophagosomes membranes. Required for autophagic death induced by caspase-8 inhibition. Required for mitophagy which contributes to regulate mitochondr
   3020..3043    +  misc_feature   MCS (fragment): multiple cloning site
   3051..3770    +  CDS            EGFP: the original enhanced GFP (Yang et al., 1996) mammalian codon-optimized
   3787..3870    +  CDS            large T antigen (fragment): large T antigen from SV40 (simian virus 40)
   3893..4014    +  polyA_signal   SV40 poly(A) signal: SV40 polyadenylation signal
   4048..4476    -  rep_origin     f1 ori (sequence partly withheld): f1 bacteriophage origin of replication; arrow indicates direction of (+) strand synthesis
   4503..4607    +  promoter       AmpR promoter: bla
   4609..4966    +  promoter       SV40 promoter: SV40 enhancer and early promoter
   5001..5795    +  CDS            NeoR/KanR: aminoglycoside phosphotransferase from Tn5; aph(3')-II (or nptII); confers resistance to neomycin, kanamycin, and G418 (Geneticin®)
   5816..5968    +  CDS            ble (fragment): BLE_KLEPN - Experimental evidence at protein level: Swiss-Prot protein existence level 1. Binding protein with a strong affinity to the bleomycin family of antibiotics. Binds to CL990; an antimitotic-antibiotic compound. From Klebsiella pneumoniae.
   6027..6074    +  polyA_signal   HSV TK poly(A) signal: herpes simplex virus thymidine kinase polyadenylation signal (Cole and Stacy, 1985)
   6165..6181    -  polyA_signal   bGH poly(A) signal (fragment): bovine growth hormone polyadenylation signal
   6403..6991    +  rep_origin     ori: high-copy-number ColE1/pMB1/pBR322/pUC origin of replication
   7106..7165    +  enhancer       CMV enhancer (fragment): human cytomegalovirus immediate early enhancer
