[The description below was written by a language model from this plasmid's Addgene catalogue record and pLannotate feature annotations shown in this document.]
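Description:
pCMV-hATG7wt is a mammalian expression plasmid built on the pEGFP-N1 backbone for producing wild-type human ATG7 (also called APG7 or APG7L) in cultured mammalian cells. It is maintained in E. coli through a high-copy ColE1/pUC-type origin and also carries an f1 phage origin. A single NeoR/KanR gene (Tn5 aminoglycoside phosphotransferase) serves both hosts. A bacterial bla-type promoter drives it for kanamycin selection in bacteria, and the adjacent SV40 enhancer/early promoter drives it for G418 selection of transfected cells, with an HSV TK polyadenylation signal downstream. The catalogue lists an approximate total size of 6 kb, whereas the sequenced record is 7,165 nt. The larger figure is consistent with EGFP having been retained in the backbone.

The payload is the full-length human ATG7 coding sequence, inserted between KpnI and NotI sites in the multiple cloning site and transcribed from the human cytomegalovirus immediate-early enhancer and promoter. No epitope tags are annotated on it. ATG7 is the E1-like activating enzyme of the two ubiquitin-like conjugation systems of autophagy. It activates ATG12 for attachment to ATG5, and it activates ATG8-family proteins such as LC3, GABARAP and GATE-16 for lipidation with phosphatidylethanolamine. The EGFP open reading frame of the parent vector remains downstream of the insert, separated from it by a few hundred bases. According to the depositor it is unfused and has no promoter of its own, so the plasmid is not intended as an ATG7-GFP fusion reporter. The SV40 polyadenylation signal follows EGFP and presumably terminates the CMV-driven transcript. The construct is suited to transient or stable overexpression of native ATG7, for example in studies of its substrates and of autophagy.
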