Addgene plasmid #87867: pCMV-hATG7wt
Purpose: Express a wild type human Atg7/Apg7 in mammalian cells
Depositing lab: Eiki Kominami & Isei Tanida. Depositing organization: Juntendo University. Publication: The human homolog of Saccharomyces cerevisiae Apg7p is a Protein-activating enzyme for multiple substrates including human Apg12p, GATE-16, GABARAP, and MAP-LC3. Tanida I, Tanida-Miyake E, Ueno T, Kominami E. J Biol Chem. 2001 Jan 19;276(3):1701-6. Epub 2000 Nov 28. 10.1074/jbc.C000752200 PubMed 11096062.
Backbone
  Vector backbone: pEGFP-N1
  Backbone size w/o insert (bp): 4000
  Total vector size (bp): 6000
  Vector type: Mammalian Expression
  Selectable markers: Neomycin (select with G418)
Growth in bacteria
  Bacterial resistance: Kanamycin, 50 μg/mL
  Growth temperature: 37°C
  Growth strain: DH5alpha
  Copy number: High Copy
Gene/Insert
  Gene/Insert name: ATG7 (alt names: autophagy-related gene 7; APG7)
  Species: H. sapiens (human)
  Insert size (bp): 2123
  GenBank ID: AF094516
  Entrez Gene: ATG7 (a.k.a. APG7-LIKE, APG7L, GSA7, SCAR31)
  Promoter: CMV
  Cloning method: Restriction Enzyme; 5′ cloning site KpnI (unknown if destroyed); 3′ cloning site NotI (unknown if destroyed)
  Sequencing primers: 5′ ATGTCGTAACAACTCCGCC
Terms and licenses: Academic/Nonprofit Terms; Industry Terms: Not Available to Industry
Depositor comments: Plasmid backbone contains an unfused, promoterless EGFP cassette 3' of hATG7wt
How to cite: pCMV-hATG7wt was a gift from Eiki Kominami & Isei Tanida (Addgene plasmid # 87867 ; http://n2t.net/addgene:87867 ; RRID:Addgene_87867)
