>Addgene plasmid #87867 | pCMV-hATG7wt | depositor partial sequence | sequence record 171316 | human ATG7/APG7
ATGGCGGCAGCTACGGGGGATCCTGGACTCTCTAAACTGCAGTTTGCCCCTTTTAGTAGTGCCTTGGATG
TTGGGTTTTGGCATGAGTTGACCCAGAAGAAGCTGAACGAGTATCGGCTGGATGAAGCTCCCAAGGACAT
TAAGGGTTATTACTACAATGGTGACTCTGCTGGGCTGCCAGCTCGCTTAACATTGGAGTTCAGTGCTTTT
GACATGAGTGCTCCCACCCCAGCCCGTTGCTGCCCAGCTATTGGAACACTGTATAACACCAACACACTCG
AGTCTTTCAAGACTGCAGATAAGAAGCTCCTTTTGGAACAAGCAGCAAATGAGATATGGGAATCCATAAA
ATCAGGCACTGCTCTTGAAAACCCTGTACTCCTCAACAAGTTCCTCCTCTTGACATTTGCAGATCTAAAG
AAGTACCACTTCTACTATTGGTTTTGCTATCCTGCCCTCTGTCTTCCAGAGAGTTTACCTCTCATTCAGG
GGCCAGTGGGTTTGGATCAAAGGTTTTCACTAAAACAGATTGAAGCACTAGAGTGTGCATATGATAATCT
TTGTCAAACAGAAGGAGTCACAGCTCTTCCTTACTTCTTAATCAAGTATGATGAGAACATGGTGCTGGTT
TCCTTGCTTAAACACTACAGTGATTTCTTCCAAGGTCAAAGGACGAAGATAACAATTGGTGTATATGATC
CCTGTAACTTAGCCCAGTACCCTGGATGGCCTTTGAGGAATTTTTTGGTCCTAGCAGCCCACAGATGGAG
TAGCAGTTTCCAGTCTGTTGAAGTTGTTTGCTTCCGTGACCGTACCATGCAGGGGGCGAGAGACGTTGCC
CACAGCATCATCTTCGAAGTGAAGCTTCCAGAAATGGCATTTAGCCCAGATTGTCCTAAAGCAGTTGGAT
GGGAAAAGAACCAGAAAGGAGGCATGGGACCAAGGATGGTGAACCTCAGTGAATGTATGGACCCTAAAAG
GTTAGCTGAGTCATCAGTGGATCTAAATCTCAAACTGATGTGTTGGAGATTGGTTCCTACTTTAGACTTG
GACAAGGTTGTGTCTGTCAAATGTCTGCTGCTTGGAGCCGGCACCTTGGGTTGCAATGTAGCTAGGACGT
TGATGGGTTGGGGCGTGAGACACATCACATTTGTGGACAATGCCAAGATCTCCTACTCCAATCCTGTGAG
GCAGCCTCTCTATGAGTTTGAAGATTGCCTAGGGGGTGGTAAGCCCAAGGCTCTGGCAGCAGCGGACCGG
CTCCAGAAAATATTCCCCGGTGTGAATGCCAGAGGATTCAACATGAGCATACCTATGCCTGGGCATCCAG
TGAACTTCTCCAGTGTCACTCTGGAGCAAGCCCGCAGAGATGTGGAGCAACTGGAGCAGCTCATCGAAAG
CCATGATGTCGTCTTCCTATTGATGGACACCAGGGAGAGCCGGTGGCTTCCTGCCGTCATTGCTGCAAGC
AAGAGAAAGCTGGTCATCAATGCTGCTTTGGGATTTGACACATTTGTTGTCATGAGACATGGTCTGAAGA
AACCAAAGCAGCAAGGAGCTGGGGACTTGTGTCCAAACCACCCTGTGGCATCTGCTGACCTCCTGGGCTC
ATCGCTTTTTGCCAACATCCCTGGTTACAAGCTTGGCTGCTACTTCTGCAATGATGTGGTGGCCCCAGGA
GATTCAACCAGAGACCGGACCTTGGACCAGCAGTGCACTGTGAGTCGTCCAGGACTGGCCGTGATTGCAG
GAGCCCTGGCCGTGGAATTGATGGTATCTGTTTTGCAGCATCCAGAAGGGGGCTATGCCATTGCCAGCAG
CAGTGACGATCGGATGAATGAGCCTCCAACCTCTCTTGGGCTTGTGCCTCACCAGATCCGGGGATTTCTT
TCACGGTTTGATAATGTCCTTCCCGTCAGCCTGGCATTTGACAAATGTACAGCTTGTTCTTCCAAAGTTC
TTGATCAATATGAACGAGAAGGATTTAACTTCCTAGCCAAGGTGTTTAATTCTTCACATTCCTTCTTAGA
AGACTTGACTGGTCTTACATTGCTGCATCAAGAAACCCAAGCTGCTGAGATCTGGGACATGAGCGACGAT
GAGACCATCTGAGATGGCCCCGC
